>Addgene plasmid #106139 | pCfB4788 | addgene full sequence | sequence record 206240 | Addgene NGS Result
GAATGCGTGCGATTTATTATCCCAAAAATACCCCACTCTCCATTATTTCCGACTGTGCAGATTCCCATAT
CAACCCAATCTCCATCAAAACACCGCAGCCAAACTCTGGCAAAAGTGCAACATGCGATACGGACACGGTG
GGCGGTGGGCATCGATCAACTGGCCGTAGGTGCATCTGGGCTGGAATTACCCCACAGTGCAGTGCTAAGC
AGTGGTGATGGAGGATATTGGGGGATGGAAGATATTGGGGGATGGAGGGAGAGGACTAGACCTCTCAGTA
ACAGTGCAAGCAGTACATGCAATACAAGTAACACCCACCAACACACGGACCAGACGAGACCAACCAACTG
CACAGCCCTACCAGGAAACGGCAGAGCTTGTGGACACAACAGACTGCGACAAGGGACCCGCTTTGCCAGT
GTGATGCAGGAACCATACTCTTTTCCTTTTTTCGGACAGCCGGCACACGAGCTTGACGATCAAACCATAT
CGGCCGAGTGCGACACGTGCAACGCTTACGCAACTAACATGAATGAATACGATATACATCAAAGACTATG
ATACGCAGTATTGCACACTGTACGAGTAAGGGCACTAGCCACTGCACTCAAGTGAAACCGTTGCCCGGGT
ACGAGTATGAGTATGTACAGTATGTTTAGTATTGTACTTGGACAATGCTTGTATCGTACATTCTCAAGTG
TCAAACATAAATATCCGTTGCTATATCCTCGCACCACCACGTAGCTCGCTATATCCCTGTGTTGAATCCA
TCCATCTTGGATTGCCAATTGTGCACACAGAACCGGGCACTCACTTCCCCATCCACACTTCAACGGAATG
CGTGCGATCGCGTGCATTCCTTCTGTTCGGAATCAACCTCAAGGTTAACGGCCACGATCCCCTCGTTGTT
ACTCTTGGTCAGCCCATTGTCGGTAACGCTGGCTTTGCTAACTGGGTCGATAAACTCTTCTTTGGCCAGG
AGAACCCCGATGTCTCCAAGGTGTCCAAAGACCGAAAGCTCTACCGAATCACCCACCGAGGAGATATCGT
CCCTCAAGTGCCCTTCTGGGACGGTTACCAGCACTGCTCTGGTGAGGTCTTTATTGACTGGCCCCTGATC
CACCCTCCTCTCTCCAACGTTGTCATGTGCCAGGGCCAGAGCAATAAACAGTGCTCTGCCGGTAACACTC
TGCTCCAGCAGGTCAATGTGATTGGAAACCATCTGCAGTACTTCGTCACCGAGGGTGTCTGTGGTATCTA
AGCTATTTATCACTCTTTACAACTTCTACCTCAACTATCTACTTTAATAAATGAATATCGTTTATTCTCT
ATGATTACTGTATATGCGTTCCTCTAAGACAAATCGAAACCAGCATGCGATCGAATGGCATACAAAAGTT
TCTTCCGAAGTTGATCAATGTCCTGATAGTCAGGCAGCTTGAGAAGATTGACACAGGTGGAGGCCGTAGG
GAACCGATCAACCTGTCTACCAGCGTTACGAATGGCAAATGACGGGTTCAAAGCCTTGAATCCTTGCAAT
GGTGCCTTGGATACTGATGTCACAAACTTAAGAAGCAGCCGCTTGTCCTCTTCCTCGAAACTCTCAAACA
CAGTCCAGAAGTCCTTTATAGTTTGATCTGTATCCAGATAGCCTCCGTAATTGGTGTGTGTCTTCAAATC
CCAGACGTCCACATTGGCATGTCCTCCACTGATAAGCATTTGAAGTTCATCTGCGTTGAACATTGAGACC
CACGAAGGGTCAATGAGCTGGTATAGACCGCCCAAGAATGCATCTGAGAACAGCTGAAGCTTCGTACGAT
AACTTCGTATAATGTATGCTATACGAAGTTATAGAGACCGGGTTGGCGGCGCATTTGTGTCCCAAAAAAC
AGCCCCAATTGCCCCAATTGACCCCAAATTGACCCAGTAGCGGGCCCAACCCCGGCGAGAGCCCCCTTCT
CCCCACATATCAAACCTCCCCCGGTTCCCACACTTGCCGTTAAGGGCGTAGGGTACTGCAGTCTGGAATC
TACGCTTGTTCAGACTTTGTACTAGTTTCTTTGTCTGGCCATCCGGGTAACCCATGCCGGACGCAAAATA
GACTACTGAAAATTTTTTTGCTTTGTGGTTGGGACTTTAGCCAAGGGTATAAAAGACCACCGTCCCCGAA
TTACCTTTCCTCTTCTTTTCTCTCTCTCCTTGTCAACTCACACCCGAAATCGTTAAGCATTTCCTTCTGA
GTATAAGAATCATTCAAAATGGTGAGTTTCAGAGGCAGCAGCAATTGCCACGGGCTTTGAGCACACGGCC
GGGTGTGGTCCCATTCCCATCGACACAAGACGCCACGTCATCCGACCAGCACTTTTTGCAGTACTAACCG
CAGGGTACTACTTTGGATGATACTGCTTACAGATACAGAACTTCTGTTCCAGGTGATGCTGAAGCTATTG
AAGCTTTGGATGGTTCTTTCACTACTGACACTGTTTTCAGAGTTACTGCTACTGGTGATGGTTTCACTTT
GAGAGAAGTTCCAGTTGATCCACCATTGACTAAGGTTTTTCCAGATGATGAATCCGATGACGAATCTGAT
GATGGTGAAGATGGTGATCCAGATTCTAGAACTTTTGTTGCTTATGGTGATGACGGTGACTTGGCTGGTT
TTGTTGTTGTTTCTTATTCTGGTTGGAATAGAAGATTGACCGTCGAAGATATTGAAGTTGCTCCAGAACA
TAGAGGTCATGGTGTTGGTAGAGCTTTGATGGGTTTGGCTACTGAATTTGCTAGAGAAAGAGGTGCTGGT
CATTTGTGGTTGGAAGTTACTAATGTTAACGCTCCAGCTATTCATGCCTATAGAAGAATGGGTTTTACCT
TGTGTGGTTTGGATACTGCATTATACGATGGTACTGCATCAGATGGTGAACAAGCCTTGTATATGTCTAT
GCCATGTCCATGATCATGTAATTAGTTATGTCACGCTTACATTCACGCCCTCCCCCCACATCCGCTCTAA
CCGAAAAGGAAGGAGTTAGACAACCTGAAGTCTAGGTCCCTATTTATTTTTTTATAGTTATGTTAGTATT
AAGAACGTTATTTATATTTCAAATTTTTCTTTTTTTTCTGTACAGACGCGTGTACGCATGTAACATTATA
CTGAAAACCTTGCTTGAGAAGGTTTTGGGACGCTCGATAACTTCGTATAATGTATGCTATACGAAGTTAT
GTGATATCAGATCCACTAGTGGCCTGGGGCTGGCGTGTGAAGGAGCATGTGCAAAGGGCCGCGCAGACTT
GTGGAGTGCTGCCGTACGAGTATCGGTGTACGACAAGGTGGTTTGTACAAGGTGGTTTGTACCGTCGGAC
ATGATCATCTGTACCTTGGCGTACTGTACTTGTACAACCACTTGGTGATCAGATATAACCTAACAGACTA
ATCGACCGAGGCATTCATACTCACCCGAACCAGCCTAAACGAGATAACCCCCACAGTTGGCCGTTAGGTT
AGAGTCTTGTTCGGTTCTTGGGTTCTTCAGCTTTTGTTTTTCCGCTGCCCGTCATTGTCTTCTCTTTCTT
TGTGCTCCAAACCTTTCGCCAGGGCCTGGACGGATGCCGTATTCAAACAGGTTCATGTATGGAAATGACT
TTGGATACGGCCTTGGATACGACCTTGGATACGACGTCGGCTGCGATTACGTGCAGAGGGAGAGCTACAT
GTTCCATGTGCGATGCCGTGTGAGAGGTCTGATCGCGTGCATTCGCGGCCGCATTTAAATCCCCACTTCA
GAAGTTCCTATACTTTCTAGAGAATAGGAACTTCACTATAGAGTCGAATAAGGGCGACACCCCATAATTA
GCCCGGGCGAAAGGCCCAGTCTTTCGACTGAGCCTTTCGTTTTATTTGATGCCTGGCAGTTCCCTACTCT
CGCATGGGGAGTCCCCACACTACCATCGGCGCTACGGCGTTTCACTTCTGAGTTCGGCATGGGGTCAGGT
GGGACCACCGCGCTACTGCCGCCAGGCAAACAAGGGGTGTTATGAGCCATATTCAGGTATAAATGGGCTC
GCGATAATGTTCAGAATTGGTTAATTGGTTGTAACACTGACCCCTATTTGTTTATTTTTCTAAATACATT
CAAATATGTATCCGCTCATGAGACAATAACCCTGATAAATGCTTCAATAATATTGAAAAAGGAAGAATAT
GAGTATTCAACATTTCCGTGTCGCCCTTATTCCCTTTTTTGCGGCATTTTGCCTTCCTGTTTTTGCTCAC
CCAGAAACGCTGGTGAAAGTAAAAGATGCTGAAGATCAGTTGGGTGCACGAGTGGGTTACATCGAACTGG
ATCTCAACAGCGGTAAGATCCTTGAGAGTTTTCGCCCCGAAGAACGTTTTCCAATGATGAGCACTTTTAA
AGTTCTGCTATGTGGCGCGGTATTATCCCGTATTGACGCCGGGCAAGAGCAACTCGGTCGCCGCATACAC
TATTCTCAGAATGACTTGGTTGAGTACTCACCAGTCACAGAAAAGCATCTTACGGATGGCATGACAGTAA
GAGAATTATGCAGTGCTGCCATAACCATGAGTGATAACACTGCGGCCAACTTACTTCTGACAACGATCGG
AGGACCGAAGGAGCTAACCGCTTTTTTGCACAACATGGGGGATCATGTAACTCGCCTTGATCGTTGGGAA
CCGGAGCTGAATGAAGCCATACCAAACGACGAGCGTGACACCACGATGCCTGTAGCGATGGCAACAACGT
TGCGCAAACTATTAACTGGCGAACTACTTACTCTAGCTTCCCGGCAACAATTAATAGACTGGATGGAGGC
GGATAAAGTTGCAGGACCACTTCTGCGCTCGGCCCTTCCGGCTGGCTGGTTTATTGCTGATAAATCCGGA
GCCGGTGAGCGTGGTTCTCGCGGTATCATCGCAGCGCTGGGGCCAGATGGTAAGCCCTCCCGTATCGTAG
TTATCTACACGACGGGGAGTCAGGCAACTATGGATGAACGAAATAGACAGATCGCTGAGATAGGTGCCTC
ACTGATTAAGCATTGGTAAGCAGAGCATTACGCTGACTTGACGGGACGGCGCAAGCTCATGACCAAAATC
CCTTAACGTGAGTTACGCGCGCGTCGTTCCACTGAGCGTCAGACCCCGTAGAAAAGATCAAAGGATCTTC
TTGAGATCCTTTTTTTCTGCGCGTAATCTGCTGCTTGCAAACAAAAAAACCACCGCTACCAGCGGTGGTT
TGTTTGCCGGATCAAGAGCTACCAACTCTTTTTCCGAAGGTAACTGGCTTCAGCAGAGCGCAGATACCAA
ATACTGTTCTTCTAGTGTAGCCGTAGTTAGCCCACCACTTCAAGAACTCTGTAGCACCGCCTACATACCT
CGCTCTGCTAATCCTGTTACCAGTGGCTGCTGCCAGTGGCGATAAGTCGTGTCTTACCGGGTTGGACTCA
AGACGATAGTTACCGGATAAGGCGCAGCGGTCGGGCTGAACGGGGGGTTCGTGCACACAGCCCAGCTTGG
AGCGAACGACCTACACCGAACTGAGATACCTACAGCGTGAGCTATGAGAAAGCGCCACGCTTCCCGAAGG
GAGAAAGGCGGACAGGTATCCGGTAAGCGGCAGGGTCGGAACAGGAGAGCGCACGAGGGAGCTTCCAGGG
GGAAACGCCTGGTATCTTTATAGTCCTGTCGGGTTTCGCCACCTCTGACTTGAGCGTCGATTTTTGTGAT
GCTCGTCAGGGGGGCGGAGCCTATGGAAAAACGCCAGCAACGCGGCCTTTTTACGGTTCCTGGCCTTTTG
CTGGCCTTTTGCTCACATGTTCTTTCCTGCGTTATCCCCTGATTCTGTGGATAACCGTATTACCGCCTTT
GAGTGAGCTGATACCGCTCGCCGCAGCCGAACGACCGAGCGCAGCGAGTCAGTGAGCGAGGAAGCGGAAG
GCGAGAGTAGGGAACTGCCAGGCATCAAACTAAGCAGAAGGCCCCTGACGGATGGCCTTTTTGCGTTTCT
ACAAACTCTTTCTGTGTTGTAAAACGACGGCCAGTCTTAAGCTCGGGCCCCCTGGGCGGTTCTGATAACG
AGTAATCGTTAATCCGCAAATAACGTAAAAACCCGCTTCGGCGGGTTTTTTTATGGGGGGAGTTTAGGGA
AAGAGCATTTGTCAGAATATTTAAGGGCGCCTGTCACTTTGCTTGATATATGAGAATTATTTAACCTTAT
AAATGAGAAAAAAGCAACGCACTTTAAATAAGATACGTTGCTTTTTCGATTGATGAACACCTATAATTAA
ACTATTCATCTATTATTTATGATTTTTTGTATATACAATATTTCTAGTTTGTTAAAGAGAATTAAGAAAA
TAAATCTCGAAAATAATAAAGGGAAAATCAGTTTTTGATATCAAAATTATACATGTCAACGATAATACAA
AATATAATACAAACTATAAGATGTTATCAGTATTTATTATGCATTTAGAATAAATTTTGTGTCGCCCTTA
TTCGACTCACTATAGAAGTTCCTATTCTCTAGAAAGTATAGGAACTTCACTTCATTTTATTTAAATTTGC
GGCCGC
Features (pLannotate 1.2.2; 15 found; start..end, strand, type, name):
   1357..1791    -  CDS            HUL5 (fragment): HUL5_YEAST - Experimental evidence at protein level: Swiss-Prot protein existence level 1. Probable E3 ubiquitin-protein ligase which accepts ubiquitin from an E2 ubiquitin-conjugating enzyme in the form of a thioester and then directly transfers the ubiquitin to targeted substrates. Non essential. From Saccharomyces cerevisiae (strain ATCC 204508 / S288c) (Baker's yeast).
   1819..1852    -  protein_bind   loxP: Cre-mediated recombination occurs in the 8-bp core sequence (GCATACAT). Cre recombinase
   2387..2950    +  CDS            sta: STA_STRLA - Experimental evidence at protein level: Swiss-Prot protein existence level 1. Involved in resistance to streptothricin, a broad-spectrum antibiotic produced by streptomycetes. Detoxifies streptothricin via acetylation of the beta amino group of the first beta-lysyl moiety of streptothricin. From Streptomyces lavendulae.
   2954..3187    +  terminator     CYC1 terminator (fragment): S. cerevisiae CYC1; transcription terminator for CYC1
   3187..3220    -  protein_bind   loxP: Cre-mediated recombination occurs in the 8-bp core sequence (GCATACAT). Cre recombinase
   3781..3814    -  protein_bind   FRT (minimal): supports FLP-mediated excision but not integration (Turan and Bode, 2011) FLP recombinase from the Saccharomyces cerevisiae 2μ plasmid
   3858..3898    -  terminator     rrnB T1 terminator (fragment): transcription terminator T1 from the E. coli rrnB gene
   3900..4015    -  ncRNA          5S rRNA: Accession: RF00001 - 5S ribosomal RNA
   4046..4070    +  CDS            KanR (fragment): aminoglycoside phosphotransferase; aph(3')-Ia; confers resistance to kanamycin
   4100..4196    +  promoter       AmpR promoter (fragment): bla
   4199..5059    +  CDS            AmpR: β-lactamase; bla; confers resistance to ampicillin, carbenicillin, and related antibiotics
   5181..5769    +  rep_origin     ori: high-copy-number ColE1/pMB1/pBR322/pUC origin of replication
   5994..6011    +  terminator     rrnB T2 terminator (fragment): transcription terminator T2 from the E. coli rrnB gene
   6036..6055    -  CDS            lacZα (fragment): LacZα fragment of β-galactosidase; lacZ fragment
   6525..6558    +  protein_bind   FRT (minimal): supports FLP-mediated excision but not integration (Turan and Bode, 2011) FLP recombinase from the Saccharomyces cerevisiae 2μ plasmid
