[The description below was written by a language model from this plasmid's Addgene catalogue record and pLannotate feature annotations shown in this document.]
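Description:
pCfB4788 is an empty integrative backbone from the EasyCloneYALI toolbox, built for stable insertion of expression cassettes into the genome of the yeast Yarrowia lipolytica at the chromosomal site designated IntA_1. It has no yeast replication origin in the annotation, consistent with a vector that persists in yeast only by chromosomal integration. In E. coli it is maintained as a high-copy plasmid through a ColE1/pUC-type origin and selected with ampicillin via the β-lactamase gene and its promoter. The parental backbone is recorded as unknown.

The record lists no insert. Instead, the vector offers a USER cloning site into which promoters, genes and terminators can be assembled, although that site and the IntA_1 homology regions are not annotated as such in the 6,586 nt feature table. The hit labelled as a fragment of S. cerevisiae HUL5 is a similarity-based match and may reflect Yarrowia genomic sequence in one of the homology arms, but the record does not confirm this. The yeast selection cassette consists of a streptothricin acetyltransferase coding sequence, which confers nourseothricin resistance, followed by a partial CYC1 terminator. The promoter driving it is not identified. Two loxP sites bracket this cassette, so Cre recombinase can excise the marker after integration and allow nourseothricin selection to be reused in successive engineering rounds.

The bacterial portion is bordered by two minimal FRT sites and includes rrnB terminator fragments, a 5S rRNA sequence and short KanR and lacZα fragments, which appear to be remnants of earlier vector construction. The plasmid is typically used for marker-recyclable, site-specific integration in Y. lipolytica strain engineering.
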