Addgene plasmid #106139: pCfB4788
Purpose: (Empty Backbone) EasyCloneYALI system-based yeast integrative vector carrying loxP-flanked nourseothricin-resistance marker, integration into Yarrowia lipolytica chromosomal location IntA_1, USER site for cloning, amp resistance
Depositing lab: Irina Borodina. Depositing organization: Danmarks Tekniske Universitet. Publication: EasyCloneYALI: CRISPR/Cas9-Based Synthetic Toolbox for Engineering of the Yeast Yarrowia lipolytica. Holkenbrink C, Dam MI, Kildegaard KR, Beder J, Dahlin J, Domenech Belda D, Borodina I. Biotechnol J. 2018 Jan 29. doi: 10.1002/biot.201700543. PubMed 29377615.
Backbone
  Vector backbone: Unknown
  Vector type: Yeast Expression
  Selectable markers: nourseothricin
Growth in bacteria
  Bacterial resistance: Ampicillin, 100 μg/mL
  Growth temperature: 37°C
  Growth strain: DH5alpha
  Copy number: High Copy
Gene/Insert
  Gene/Insert name: None
Terms and licenses: Academic/Nonprofit Terms; Industry Terms: Not Available to Industry
Depositor comments: Selectable marker: nourseothricin
How to cite: pCfB4788 was a gift from Irina Borodina (Addgene plasmid # 106139 ; http://n2t.net/addgene:106139 ; RRID:Addgene_106139)
